Addgene plasmid #134685: pET28a-ammB1
Purpose: Expresses His6-AmmB1 in E. Coli
Depositing lab: Wilfred van der Donk. Depositing organization: University of Illinois at Urbana-Champaign. Publication: Use of a scaffold peptide in the biosynthesis of amino acid-derived natural products. Ting CP, Funk MA, Halaby SL, Zhang Z, Gonen T, van der Donk WA. Science. 2019 Jul 19;365(6450):280-284. doi: 10.1126/science.aau6232. PubMed 31320540.
Backbone
  Vector backbone: pET28a
  Vector type: Bacterial Expression
  Selectable markers: KanR
Growth in bacteria
  Bacterial resistance: Kanamycin, 50 μg/mL
  Growth temperature: 37°C
  Growth strain: DH5alpha
  Copy number: High Copy
Gene/Insert
  Gene/Insert name: ammB1
  Species: Streptomyces sp. CNR 698
  Insert size (bp): 2421
  Promoter: T7
  Tag / fusion protein: His6 (N terminal on insert)
  Cloning method: Unknown
  Sequencing primers: 5′ T7 promoter primer; 3′ T7 terminator primer
Terms and licenses: Academic/Nonprofit Terms; Industry Terms: Not Available to Industry
How to cite: pET28a-ammB1 was a gift from Wilfred van der Donk (Addgene plasmid # 134685 ; http://n2t.net/addgene:134685 ; RRID:Addgene_134685)
