[The description below was written by a language model from this plasmid's Addgene catalogue record and pLannotate feature annotations shown in this document.]
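Description:
pET28a-ammB1 is a bacterial expression plasmid built on the pET28a backbone for producing N-terminally His6-tagged AmmB1 in E. coli. The sequenced record is 7,713 nt. It is maintained through a ColE1/pMB1-type origin accompanied by the bom region and the rop gene, and is selected with kanamycin through an aph(3')-Ia (KanR) cassette. The catalogue lists it as high copy, although rop normally moderates copy number in pBR322-derived vectors. An f1 phage origin is also present, along with short residual fragments annotated as tetracycline-resistance sequence that are backbone remnants rather than functional markers.

The insert, ammB1 from Streptomyces sp. CNR 698 (recorded as 2,421 bp), is not itself annotated in the feature table. It should occupy the unannotated interval between the thrombin site and the downstream His-tag sequence. Expression is driven by a T7 promoter followed directly by a lac operator and the strong T7 gene 10 ribosome binding site, and transcription ends at the T7 terminator. The plasmid-borne lacI gene supplies lac repressor, so expression stays off until IPTG or lactose is added, and it requires a host that provides T7 RNA polymerase. Upstream of the insert, the short hit labelled as a capTEV fragment corresponds to the vector's His6 tag, and the thrombin cleavage site after it allows tag removal following purification. The vector's C-terminal His-tag sequence lies after the insert, but the record describes only an N-terminal tag, so whether it is translated is not stated. The construct is intended for overexpression and affinity purification of AmmB1. The associated study concerns scaffold-peptide-based biosynthesis of amino acid-derived natural products, though the record does not state the enzymatic role of AmmB1.
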