Features (pLannotate 1.2.2; 20 found; start..end, strand, type, name):
    124..142     +  promoter       T7 promoter: promoter for bacteriophage T7 RNA polymerase
    143..167     +  protein_bind   lac operator: The lac repressor binds to the lac operator to inhibit transcription in E. coli. This inhibition can be relieved by adding lactose or isopropyl-β-D-thiogalactopyranoside (IPTG). lac repressor encoded by lacI
    182..204     +  RBS            RBS: efficient ribosome binding site from bacteriophage T7 gene 10 (Olins and Rangwala, 1989)
    223..239     +  CDS            capTEV™ (fragment): composite tag for in vivo biotinylation, TEV protease cleavage, and 6xHis tagging
    250..267     +  CDS            thrombin site: thrombin recognition and cleavage site
   2701..2718    +  CDS            9xHis (fragment): 9xHis affinity tag
   2728..2777    +  CDS            SET1 (fragment): solubility-enhancement tag derived from T7 phage gene 10B
   2785..2832    +  terminator     T7 terminator: transcription terminator for bacteriophage T7 RNA polymerase
   2869..3297    +  rep_origin     f1 ori (sequence partly withheld): f1 bacteriophage origin of replication; arrow indicates direction of (+) strand synthesis
   3350..3407    +  promoter       AmpR promoter (fragment): bla
   3416..4231    -  CDS            KanR: aminoglycoside phosphotransferase; aph(3')-Ia; confers resistance to kanamycin in bacteria or G418 (Geneticin®) in eukaryotes
   4353..4941    +  rep_origin     ori: high-copy-number ColE1/pMB1/pBR322/pUC origin of replication
   5127..5266    -  misc_feature   bom: basis of mobility region from pBR322
   5368..5559    -  CDS            rop: Rop protein, which maintains plasmids at low copy number; rop
   5576..5956    +  CDS            YPB1_ECOLX: Protein predicted: Swiss-Prot protein existence level 4. From Escherichia coli.
   6028..6319    -  CDS            TcR (fragment): tetracycline efflux protein; tet; confers resistance to tetracycline
   6334..6355    -  protein_bind   CAP binding site: CAP binding activates transcription in the presence of cAMP. E. coli catabolite activator protein
   6368..7450    -  CDS            lacI: lac repressor; lacI; The lac repressor binds to the lac operator to inhibit transcription in E. coli. This inhibition can be relieved by adding lactose or isopropyl-β-D-thiogalactopyranoside (IPTG).
   7451..7528    -  promoter       lacI promoter: lacI
   7536..102     -  CDS            TcR (fragment) (across the origin): tetracycline efflux protein; tet; confers resistance to tetracycline
>Addgene plasmid #134685 | pET28a-ammB1 | addgene full sequence | sequence record 305597 | Addgene NGS Result
CGAGCCCGATCTTCCCCATCGGTGATGTCGGCGATATAGGCGCCAGCAACCGCACCTGTGGCGCCGGTGA
TGCCGGCCACGATGCGTCCGGCGTAGAGGATCGAGATCTCGATCCCGCGAAATTAATACGACTCACTATA
GGGGAATTGTGAGCGGATAACAATTCCCCTCTAGAAATAATTTTGTTTAACTTTAAGAAGGAGATATACC
ATGGGCAGCAGCCATCATCATCATCATCACAGCAGCGGCCTGGTGCCGCGCGGCAGCCATATGATGGCTG
CCACCTCAGGAGAAGGTCATTGGCGTTTATATCCTCGTTTATTATTGCGTCGTGCGGGATTTGATATTGG
GTTACTGACTGGTCTGACGGATCCTGAAGTGGTAGGAGCAGCAGCAGGGTATCGTGAACGCGCTGCTGCT
TTTGAGCGTCAACGTGAACAATGTTTAGCGGGCTTACGTGCAGAAGTGGATGCTGCTGCGCGTGATGGGG
ATCGCTCGTTATTACGCTCTTTATCTAAAGCACGTAGTCGTATTGGTCGTCGTGGACCCTTAGATGGCCG
CTTGAGCACTGTTAATGATGCCGCTACGGCTTATGAACGCGCTCGTCGCGAGCGTGAAGATGCGTGGGAA
GTTTTGCGTGATGCTCTGGATGCGGAAAGTGCAGATCGCCCACGTCGTATTCGTGCGGTGCTGGATGATG
ATCGCGTACGTGATGCAGTACTGCAACTGGCTCCAAGCTATGCCGCTGAAGTTGAACGTTGGAGCGCAGG
CCCACGTGATCGTCCTGCTAATGCGAAAACTCGCGCGTTCTTTCGTCGCACATATCTCTATTGTCAACGT
CTGGGTGCGAAGAATGAAACTACGTCGTTCTTTGGACCATTAATTCATGGAACCGTGGCGGCCGATGGTG
AAGGAATTACATTGGGACCGGAAACTCCTAGCGGGATTACAGATACGGAAGCTTTTCTGGCGTTTTGGGC
GGTAGGGGAGTTAGCGCGTGTCATGGCGGAAGAGCCGGCTACGGCAGCGGGCCTTCCGTTGACATGGATT
GCGGCATGTCGTCGTGAAGATGGGGCATTAGTGCTGCCAGATGGTCGTCGCGTGGGCGCACGCGGAGCCT
TAGGTCGCGTTGCTGCACTGGTGGATGGGACTCGTACGCCGCGTGATATTGCTCGTGATTCTGGTCTTGA
ATTAGCTGAAGTTACGGCCGCCGTAGAACGTCTGCGTCGCGCAGGCGCCGTGCATCGTCATCCAGAGCCC
CCGTCGACTGAGCCTCGTCCGTTGGATTGGTTAATTGCACTGGCGGATGAACGTGCGGCTACTACGGCTT
GGCCTGAAGCGTTACGTGATTTGCGTGATCGTGCAGGTTTGTATGCAGGTGCGGTTGGTCCCGTAAAACG
TCGTCGTGCGCTTGAAGATGTTGAAGCGGCTTTTGCAGCGCTGACTGGGTCGGATCCCCGCCGTGAAGGT
GGTCGCATGTATGCGGATCGCCTTGTCGTATCACTTGATAGCCAAGGGGATCAAGGGCCAGTGACGGTTG
GGGCAGCTACGGCGGCACGTTGGGAACGTGAGCTGGCGCCGGTGCTGGATGTGGCGGCTCATTATGGAGA
GCTGCTGCAATCTGCCGCATCTCGTTTATGTGCTGATTTGATGCGTGAAGCGGGTACCCGCACGATGCCT
TATGATGAATTAATTCGCCGTTCCCGTGCTGCCGTACAACAAGGACGTGATCGTGATCATACGGGTCCGG
CAGATGCATTTGCAGCGGAGTTAACGCGTACGGTTACTGATGCGGTACGTCGTCCTCATGGGGCACCCGC
GCGCGCAGTTTTAGCGCCGGCAGATCTTGCGGAACTTCGCAGCCCGCGTGCCCGTCCTCGCTTTGTTAGT
CCTGATCTGATGTTGGAAACGCGTGAAGGGCGCCCTGAAACACTCGTATTAGGTGAGTTACATCCATATG
TGTTTGCGTGGGGCAGCCAAGGTTTATTTGATCATGATCCGGCCAGCAGTCGCGCGGCATTTTCAGGACG
CCTTGATCCGTGGGGCGGTCCAGAACGTATTGCGACGGTGATTCGTCGTCGTCGCCATAAAGGATTAGTG
GCACATTGGTTTCCGGGGCGTTTTGTGGAAATTACTGCACGTGCGACTGATGATCGTGCGCGTACTTTAC
CCGTGACGGATCTGACGGTGGAGCTGGCTGATGGGGTGCCGGTTTTGCGTGCACCAGATGGCGAGCTGGT
GTTATATGCAGGTGAAGATGATCATGTGCACCTTCGTGCATTTGCGGCACCTACTGCGGTTTTGCCCCCT
GTTGTAGTGGATGGGGTGATGCCGCGTTGGGGTGTTGGCGATGTGGTTGCACAACGTGCACGTTGGTGGG
TTGATCCCGCGCGCCTTTTGGGTGATGGTCCCCCGTCCGCGACAGGGGCTTATCGTACTGTCCAACACTT
GCGTACGGAGCTGGCGTTACCGCGTTTTGTGTTTGCACACTTAGCCGGTGAACCGAAGCCGGTTGGTGTT
GATCTGGATTCCCCACTGGCAGTGGAAACGTTGACTGCCTTAGTGTCAGCGTCTGCGGCGGATCGTGTAG
CACTGACGGAAATGCGCCCTGCACCAGATCGCCTGTGGCTCCGTCGTCAAGGGCGTCCGGTGACGAGCGA
ATTTCGTTTGGCATTACGTTGGGAAACTGTCTAACTCGAGCACCACCACCACCACCACTGAGATCCGGCT
GCTAACAAAGCCCGAAAGGAAGCTGAGTTGGCTGCTGCCACCGCTGAGCAATAACTAGCATAACCCCTTG
GGGCCTCTAAACGGGTCTTGAGGGGTTTTTTGCTGAAAGGAGGAACTATATCCGGATTGGCGAATGGG
[124 nt withheld, positions 2869-2992]
C
[91 nt withheld, positions 2994-3084]
A
[49 nt withheld, positions 3086-3134]
CCTTTGACGTTGGAGTCCACGTTCTTT
[37 nt withheld, positions 3162-3198]
ACCCTATCTCGGTCTATTCTTTTGATTTATAAGGGATTTTGCCGATTTCGGCCTATTGGTTAAAAAATGA
GCTGATTTAACAAAAATTTAACGCGAATTTTAACAAAATATTAACGCTTACAATTTAGGTGGCACTTTTC
GGGGAAATGTGCGCGGAACCCCTATTTGTTTATTTTTCTAAATACATTCAAATATGTATCCGCTCATGAA
TTAATTCTTAGAAAAACTCATCGAGCATCAAATGAAACTGCAATTTATTCATATCAGGATTATCAATACC
ATATTTTTGAAAAAGCCGTTTCTGTAATGAAGGAGAAAACTCACCGAGGCAGTTCCATAGGATGGCAAGA
TCCTGGTATCGGTCTGCGATTCCGACTCGTCCAACATCAATACAACCTATTAATTTCCCCTCGTCAAAAA
TAAGGTTATCAAGTGAGAAATCACCATGAGTGACGACTGAATCCGGTGAGAATGGCAAAAGTTTATGCAT
TTCTTTCCAGACTTGTTCAACAGGCCAGCCATTACGCTCGTCATCAAAATCACTCGCATCAACCAAACCG
TTATTCATTCGTGATTGCGCCTGAGCGAGACGAAATACGCGATCGCTGTTAAAAGGACAATTACAAACAG
GAATCGAATGCAACCGGCGCAGGAACACTGCCAGCGCATCAACAATATTTTCACCTGAATCAGGATATTC
TTCTAATACCTGGAATGCTGTTTTCCCGGGGATCGCAGTGGTGAGTAACCATGCATCATCAGGAGTACGG
ATAAAATGCTTGATGGTCGGAAGAGGCATAAATTCCGTCAGCCAGTTTAGTCTGACCATCTCATCTGTAA
CATCATTGGCAACGCTACCTTTGCCATGTTTCAGAAACAACTCTGGCGCATCGGGCTTCCCATACAATCG
ATAGATTGTCGCACCTGATTGCCCGACATTATCGCGAGCCCATTTATACCCATATAAATCAGCATCCATG
TTGGAATTTAATCGCGGCCTAGAGCAAGACGTTTCCCGTTGAATATGGCTCATAACACCCCTTGTATTAC
TGTTTATGTAAGCAGACAGTTTTATTGTTCATGACCAAAATCCCTTAACGTGAGTTTTCGTTCCACTGAG
CGTCAGACCCCGTAGAAAAGATCAAAGGATCTTCTTGAGATCCTTTTTTTCTGCGCGTAATCTGCTGCTT
GCAAACAAAAAAACCACCGCTACCAGCGGTGGTTTGTTTGCCGGATCAAGAGCTACCAACTCTTTTTCCG
AAGGTAACTGGCTTCAGCAGAGCGCAGATACCAAATACTGTCCTTCTAGTGTAGCCGTAGTTAGGCCACC
ACTTCAAGAACTCTGTAGCACCGCCTACATACCTCGCTCTGCTAATCCTGTTACCAGTGGCTGCTGCCAG
TGGCGATAAGTCGTGTCTTACCGGGTTGGACTCAAGACGATAGTTACCGGATAAGGCGCAGCGGTCGGGC
TGAACGGGGGGTTCGTGCACACAGCCCAGCTTGGAGCGAACGACCTACACCGAACTGAGATACCTACAGC
GTGAGCTATGAGAAAGCGCCACGCTTCCCGAAGGGAGAAAGGCGGACAGGTATCCGGTAAGCGGCAGGGT
CGGAACAGGAGAGCGCACGAGGGAGCTTCCAGGGGGAAACGCCTGGTATCTTTATAGTCCTGTCGGGTTT
CGCCACCTCTGACTTGAGCGTCGATTTTTGTGATGCTCGTCAGGGGGGCGGAGCCTATGGAAAAACGCCA
GCAACGCGGCCTTTTTACGGTTCCTGGCCTTTTGCTGGCCTTTTGCTCACATGTTCTTTCCTGCGTTATC
CCCTGATTCTGTGGATAACCGTATTACCGCCTTTGAGTGAGCTGATACCGCTCGCCGCAGCCGAACGACC
GAGCGCAGCGAGTCAGTGAGCGAGGAAGCGGAAGAGCGCCTGATGCGGTATTTTCTCCTTACGCATCTGT
GCGGTATTTCACACCGCAATGGTGCACTCTCAGTACAATCTGCTCTGATGCCGCATAGTTAAGCCAGTAT
ACACTCCGCTATCGCTACGTGACTGGGTCATGGCTGCGCCCCGACACCCGCCAACACCCGCTGACGCGCC
CTGACGGGCTTGTCTGCTCCCGGCATCCGCTTACAGACAAGCTGTGACCGTCTCCGGGAGCTGCATGTGT
CAGAGGTTTTCACCGTCATCACCGAAACGCGCGAGGCAGCTGCGGTAAAGCTCATCAGCGTGGTCGTGAA
GCGATTCACAGATGTCTGCCTGTTCATCCGCGTCCAGCTCGTTGAGTTTCTCCAGAAGCGTTAATGTCTG
GCTTCTGATAAAGCGGGCCATGTTAAGGGCGGTTTTTTCCTGTTTGGTCACTGATGCCTCCGTGTAAGGG
GGATTTCTGTTCATGGGGGTAATGATACCGATGAAACGAGAGAGGATGCTCACGATACGGGTTACTGATG
ATGAACATGCCCGGTTACTGGAACGTTGTGAGGGTAAACAACTGGCGGTATGGATGCGGCGGGACCAGAG
AAAAATCACTCAGGGTCAATGCCAGCGCTTCGTTAATACAGATGTAGGTGTTCCACAGGGTAGCCAGCAG
CATCCTGCGATGCAGATCCGGAACATAATGGTGCAGGGCGCTGACTTCCGCGTTTCCAGACTTTACGAAA
CACGGAAACCGAAGACCATTCATGTTGTTGCTCAGGTCGCAGACGTTTTGCAGCAGCAGTCGCTTCACGT
TCGCTCGCGTATCGGTGATTCATTCTGCTAACCAGTAAGGCAACCCCGCCAGCCTAGCCGGGTCCTCAAC
GACAGGAGCACGATCATGCGCACCCGTGGGGCCGCCATGCCGGCGATAATGGCCTGCTTCTCGCCGAAAC
GTTTGGTGGCGGGACCAGTGACGAAGGCTTGAGCGAGGGCGTGCAAGATTCCGAATACCGCAAGCGACAG
GCCGATCATCGTCGCGCTCCAGCGAAAGCGGTCCTCGCCGAAAATGACCCAGAGCGCTGCCGGCACCTGT
CCTACGAGTTGCATGATAAAGAAGACAGTCATAAGTGCGGCGACGATAGTCATGCCCCGCGCCCACCGGA
AGGAGCTGACTGGGTTGAAGGCTCTCAAGGGCATCGGTCGAGATCCCGGTGCCTAATGAGTGAGCTAACT
TACATTAATTGCGTTGCGCTCACTGCCCGCTTTCCAGTCGGGAAACCTGTCGTGCCAGCTGCATTAATGA
ATCGGCCAACGCGCGGGGAGAGGCGGTTTGCGTATTGGGCGCCAGGGTGGTTTTTCTTTTCACCAGTGAG
ACGGGCAACAGCTGATTGCCCTTCACCGCCTGGCCCTGAGAGAGTTGCAGCAAGCGGTCCACGCTGGTTT
GCCCCAGCAGGCGAAAATCCTGTTTGATGGTGGTTAACGGCGGGATATAACATGAGCTGTCTTCGGTATC
GTCGTATCCCACTACCGAGATATCCGCACCAACGCGCAGCCCGGACTCGGTAATGGCGCGCATTGCGCCC
AGCGCCATCTGATCGTTGGCAACCAGCATCGCAGTGGGAACGATGCCCTCATTCAGCATTTGCATGGTTT
GTTGAAAACCGGACATGGCACTCCAGTCGCCTTCCCGTTCCGCTATCGGCTGAATTTGATTGCGAGTGAG
ATATTTATGCCAGCCAGCCAGACGCAGACGCGCCGAGACAGAACTTAATGGGCCCGCTAACAGCGCGATT
TGCTGGTGACCCAATGCGACCAGATGCTCCACGCCCAGTCGCGTACCGTCTTCATGGGAGAAAATAATAC
TGTTGATGGGTGTCTGGTCAGAGACATCAAGAAATAACGCCGGAACATTAGTGCAGGCAGCTTCCACAGC
AATGGCATCCTGGTCATCCAGCGGATAGTTAATGATCAGCCCACTGACGCGTTGCGCGAGAAGATTGTGC
ACCGCCGCTTTACAGGCTTCGACGCCGCTTCGTTCTACCATCGACACCACCACGCTGGCACCCAGTTGAT
CGGCGCGAGATTTAATCGCCGCGACAATTTGCGACGGCGCGTGCAGGGCCAGACTGGAGGTGGCAACGCC
AATCAGCAACGACTGTTTGCCCGCCAGTTGTTGTGCCACGCGGTTGGGAATGTAATTCAGCTCCGCCATC
GCCGCTTCCACTTTTTCCCGCGTTTTCGCAGAAACGTGGCTGGCCTGGTTCACCACGCGGGAAACGGTCT
GATAAGAGACACCGGCATACTCTGCGACATCGTATAACGTTACTGGTTTCACATTCACCACCCTGAATTG
ACTCTCTTCCGGGCGCTATCATGCCATACCGCGAAAGGTTTTGCGCCATTCGATGGTGTCCGGGATCTCG
ACGCTCTCCCTTATGCGACTCCTGCATTAGGAAGCAGCCCAGTAGTAGGTTGAGGCCGTTGAGCACCGCC
GCCGCAAGGAATGGTGCATGCAAGGAGATGGCGCCCAACAGTCCCCCGGCCACGGGGCCTGCCACCATAC
CCACGCCGAAACAAGCGCTCATGAGCCCGAAGTGG
